>Addgene plasmid #157275 | pD649-HAsp-CRTAM-COMP5AP-AviTag-9xHis | addgene full sequence | sequence record 481689 | Addgene NGS Result
TTTCAATATTATTGAAGCATTTATCAGGGTTATTGTCTCATGAGCGGATACATATTTGAATGTATTTAGA
AAAATAAACAAATAGGGGTCAGTGTTACAACCAATTAACCAATTCTGAACATTATCGCGAGCCCATTTAT
ACCTGAATATGGCTCATAACACCCCTTGCTCATGACCAAAATCCCTTAACGTGAGTTACGCGCGCGTCGT
TCCACTGAGCGTCAGACCCCGTAGAAAAGATCAAAGGATCTTCTTGAGATCCTTTTTTTCTGCGCGTAAT
CTGCTGCTTGCAAACAAAAAAACCACCGCTACCAGCGGTGGTTTGTTTGCCGGATCAAGAGCTACCAACT
CTTTTTCCGAAGGTAACTGGCTTCAGCAGAGCGCAGATACCAAATACTGTTCTTCTAGTGTAGCCGTAGT
TAGCCCACCACTTCAAGAACTCTGTAGCACCGCCTACATACCTCGCTCTGCTAATCCTGTTACCAGTGGC
TGCTGCCAGTGGCGATAAGTCGTGTCTTACCGGGTTGGACTCAAGACGATAGTTACCGGATAAGGCGCAG
CGGTCGGGCTGAACGGGGGGTTCGTGCACACAGCCCAGCTTGGAGCGAACGACCTACACCGAACTGAGAT
ACCTACAGCGTGAGCTATGAGAAAGCGCCACGCTTCCCGAAGGGAGAAAGGCGGACAGGTATCCGGTAAG
CGGCAGGGTCGGAACAGGAGAGCGCACGAGGGAGCTTCCAGGGGGAAACGCCTGGTATCTTTATAGTCCT
GTCGGGTTTCGCCACCTCTGACTTGAGCGTCGATTTTTGTGATGCTCGTCAGGGGGGCGGAGCCTATGGA
AAAACGCCAGCAACGCGGCCTTTTTACGGTTCCTGGCCTTTTGCTGGCCTTTTGCTCACATGTTCTTTCC
TGCGTTATCCCCTGATTCTGTGGATAACCGTATTACCGCCTTTGAGTGAGCTGATACCGCTCGCCGCAGC
CGAACGACCGAGCGCAGCGAGTCAGTGAGCGAGGAAGCGGAAGGCGAGAGTAGGGAACTGCCAGGCATCA
AACTAAGCAGAAGGCCCCTGACGGATGGCCTTTTTGCGTTTCTACAAACTCTTTCTGTGTTGTAAAACGA
CGGCCAGTCTTAAGCTCGGGCCCCCTGGGCGGTTCTGATAACGAGTAATCGTTAATCCGCAAATAACGTA
AAAACCCGCTTCGGCGGGTTTTTTTATGGGGGGAGTTTAGGGAAAGAGCATTTGTCAGAATATTTAAGGG
CGCCTGTCACTTTGCTTGATATATGAGAATTATTTAACCTTATAAATGAGAAAAAAGCAACGCACTTTAA
ATAAGATACGTTGCTTTTTCGATTGATGAACACCTATAATTAAACTATTCATCTATTATTTATGATTTTT
TGTATATACAATATTTCTAGTTTGTTAAAGAGAATTAAGAAAATAAATCTCGAAAATAATAAAGGGAAAA
TCAGTTTTTGATATCAAAATTATACATGTCAACGATAATACAAAATATAATACAAACTATAAGATGTTAT
CAGTATTTATTATCATTTAGAATAAATTTTGTGTCGCCCTTAATTGTGAGCGGATAACAATTACGAGCTT
CATGCACAGTGGCGTTGACTCAATATTGGCCATTAGCCATATTATTCATTGGTTATATAGCATAAATCAA
TATTGGCTATTGGCCATTGCATACGTTGTATCTATATCATAATATGTACATTTATATTGGCTCATGTCCA
ATATGACCGCCATGTTGGCATTGATTATTGACTAGTTATTAATAGTAATCAATTACGGGGTCATTAGTTC
ATAGCCCATATATGGAGTTCCGCGTTACATAACTTACGGTAAATGGCCCGCCTGGCTGACCGCCCAACGA
CCCCCGCCCATTGACGTCAATAATGACGTATGTTCCCATAGTAACGCCAATAGGGACTTTCCATTGACGT
CAATGGGTGGAGTATTTACGGTAAACTGCCCACTTGGCAGTACATCAAGTGTATCATATGCCAAGTACGC
CCCCTATTGACGTCAATGACGGTAAATGGCCCGCCTGGCATTATGCCCAGTACATGACCTTATGGGACTT
TCCTACTTGGCAGTACATCTACGTATTAGTCATCGCTATTACCATGGTGATGCGGTTTTGGCAGTACATC
AATGGGCGTGGATAGCGGTTTGACTCACGGGGATTTCCAAGTCTCCACCCCATTGACGTCAATGGGAGTT
TGTTTTGGCACCAAAATCAACGGGACTTTCCAAAATGTCGTAACAACTCCGCCCCATTGACGCAAATGGG
CGGTAGGCGTGTACGGTGGGAGGTCTATATAAGCAGAGCTCGTTTAGTGAACCGTCAGATCGCCTGGAGA
CGCCATCCACGCTGTTTTGACCTCCATAGAAGACACCGGGACCGATCCAGCCTCCGCGGCCGGGAACGGT
GCATTGGAACGCGGATTCCCCGTGCCAAGAGTGACGTAAGTACCGCCTATAGAGTCTATAGGCCCACCCC
CTTGGCTTCGTTAGAACGCGGCTACAATTAATACATAACCTTATGTATCATACACATACGATTTAGGTGA
CACTATAGAATAACATCCACTTTGCCTTTCTCTCCACAGGTGTCCACTCCCAGGTCCAACTGCACCTCGG
TTCTATCGAAAACGCGCCTGCTAGCGCCACCATGAAGACCATCATTGCCCTGAGCTACATCTTCTGCCTG
GTGTTCGCTGCGGCCGCCAGCCTGACAAATCACACCGAGACAATCACCGTGGAAGAGGGCCAGACACTGA
CCCTGAAATGCGTGACCAGCCTGCGGAAGAATAGCAGCCTGCAGTGGCTGACCCCTAGCGGCTTCACCAT
CTTTCTGAACGAGTACCCCGCTCTGAAGAACAGCAAGTACCAGCTGCTGCACCACAGCGCCAACCAGCTG
AGCATCACCGTGCCTAATGTGACCCTGCAGGACGAGGGCGTGTACAAGTGTCTGCACTACAGCGACAGCG
TGTCCACCAAAGAAGTGAAAGTCATCGTCCTGGCCACACCTTTCAAGCCCATCCTGGAAGCCAGCGTGAT
CAGAAAGCAGAACGGCGAGGAACACGTGGTGCTGATGTGCAGCACCATGAGAAGCAAGCCTCCACCTCAG
ATCACCTGGCTGCTGGGCAATTCTATGGAAGTGTCCGGCGGCACCCTGCACGAGTTTGAGACAGACGGCA
AGAAGTGCAACACCACCAGCACACTGATCATCCACACCTACGGCAAAAACAGCACCGTGGACTGCATCAT
CCGGCACAGAGGACTGCAGGGAAGAAAGCTGGTGGCCCCTTTCAGATTCGAGGACCTGGTCACCGATGAG
GAAACAGCCTCTGACGCCCTGGAACGGAATAGCCTGTCTAGTCAGGACCCTCAGCAGCCTACCAGCACAG
TGTCTGTGACCGAGGATAGCAGCACCAGCGAGATCGACAAAGAGGAAAAAGAGCAGACCACACAGGACCC
CGATCTGACCACAGAGGCCAATCCTCAGTATCTGGGCCTCGCCAGAAAGAAAAGCGGAGGCGCGCCGGAA
GATCAAGTTGATCCAAGATTGATTGATGGCAAGGGCGGATCTCTGGAGGTGCTGTTCCAGGGACCAGGCG
GAAGCGGCAATCCCGGCGGCGATCTGGCCCCCCAGATGCTGCGCGAGCTGCAGGAGACCAATGCCGCCCT
GCAGGACGTGCGCGAGCTGCTGCGCCACCGCGTGAAGGAGATCACCTTCCTGAAGAACACCGTGATGGAG
TGCGACGCCTGCGGTATGCAGCCCTCTAGAGGCTCCGGCTCCATCATCCCAGTTGAGGAGGAGAACCCGG
ACTTCTGGAACCGCGAGGCAGCCGAGGCCCTGGGTGCCGCCAAGAAGCTGCAGCCTGCACAGACAGCCGC
CAAGAACCTCATCATCTTCCTGGGCGATGGGATGGGGGTGTCTACGGTGACAGCTGCCAGGATCCTAAAA
GGGCAGAAGAAGGACAAACTGGGGCCTGAGATACCCCTGGCCATGGACCGCTTCCCATATGTGGCTCTGT
CCAAGACATACAATGTAGACAAACATGTGCCAGACAGTGGAGCCACAGCCACGGCCTACCTGTGCGGGGT
CAAGGGCAACTTCCAGACCATTGGCTTGAGTGCAGCCGCCCGCTTTAACCAGTGCAACACGACACGCGGC
AACGAGGTCATCTCCGTGATGAATCGGGCCAAGAAAGCAGGGAAGTCAGTGGGAGTGGTAACCACCACAC
GAGTGCAGCACGCCTCGCCAGCCGGCACCTACGCCCACACGGTGAACCGCAACTGGTACTCGGACGCCGA
CGTGCCTGCCTCGGCCCGCCAGGAGGGGTGCCAGGACATCGCTACGCAGCTCATCTCCAACATGGACATT
GACGTGATCCTAGGTGGAGGCCGAAAGTACATGTTTCGCATGGGAACCCCAGACCCTGAGTACCCAGATG
ACTACAGCCAAGGTGGGACCAGGCTGGACGGGAAGAATCTGGTGCAGGAATGGCTGGCGAAGCGCCAGGG
TGCCCGGTATGTGTGGAACCGCACTGAGCTCATGCAGGCTTCCCTGGACCCGTCTGTGACCCATCTCATG
GGTCTCTTTGAGCCTGGAGACATGAAATACGAGATCCACCGAGACTCCACACTGGACCCCTCCCTGATGG
AGATGACAGAGGCTGCCCTGCGCCTGCTGAGCAGGAACCCCCGCGGCTTCTTCCTCTTCGTGGAGGGTGG
TCGCATCGACCATGGTCATCATGAAAGCAGGGCTTACCGGGCACTGACTGAGACGATCATGTTCGACGAC
GCCATTGAGAGGGCGGGCCAGCTCACCAGCGAGGAGGACACGCTGAGCCTCGTCACTGCCGACCACTCCC
ACGTCTTCTCCTTCGGAGGCTACCCCCTGCGAGGGAGCTCCATCTTCGGGCTGGCCCCTGGCAAGGCCCG
GGACAGGAAGGCCTACACGGTCCTCCTATACGGAAACGGTCCAGGCTATGTGCTCAAGGACGGCGCCCGG
CCGGATGTTACCGAGAGCGAGAGCGGGAGCCCCGAGTATCGGCAGCAGTCAGCAGTGCCCCTGGACGAAG
AGACCCACGCAGGCGAGGACGTGGCGGTGTTCGCGCGCGGCCCGCAGGCGCACCTGGTTCACGGCGTGCA
GGAGCAGACCTTCATAGCGCACGTCATGGCCTTCGCCGCCTGCCTGGAGCCCTACACCGCCTGCGACCTG
GCGCCCCCCGCCGGCACCACCGACGCCGCGCACCCGGGTGGCGGAGGACTGAACGACATCTTCGAGGCTC
AGAAAATCGAATGGCACGAACATCACCATCACCATCACCATCACCATTAAGGCCGGCCTGTAGTCACTGG
CACAACGCGTTACCCGGTAAGCCAATCGGGTATACACGGTCGTCATACTGCAGACAGGGTTCTTCTACTT
TGCAAGATAGTCTTGAGTAGTAAAATAAATAGATAGAGAAAATCAGCCTCGACTGTGCCTTCTAGTTGCC
AGCCATCTGTTGTTTGCCCCTCCCCCGTGCCTTCCTTGACCCTGGAAGGTGCCACTCCCACTGTCCTTTC
CTAATAAAATGAGGAAATTGCATCACAACACTCAACCCTATCTCGGTCTATTCTTTTGATTTATAAGGGA
TTTTGCCGATTTCGGCCTATTGGTTAAAAAATGAGCTGATTTAACAAAAATTTAACGCGAATTAATTCTG
TGGAATGTGTGTCAGTTAGGGTGTGGAAAGTCCCCAGGCTCCCCAGCAGGCAGAAGTATGCAAAGCATGC
ATCTCAATTAGTCAGCAACCAGGTGTGGAAAGTCCCCAGGCTCCCCAGCAGGCAGAAGTATGCAAAGCAT
GCATCTCAATTAGTCAGCAACCATAGTCCCGCCCCTAACTCCGCCCATCCCGCCCCTAACTCCGCCCAGT
TCCGCCCATTCTCCGCCCCATGGCTGACTAATTTTTTTTATTTATGCAGAGGCCGAGGCCGCCTCTGCCT
CTGAGCTATTCCAGAAGTAGTGAGGAGGCTTTTTTGGAGGCCTAGGCTTTTGCAAAAAGCTCCCGGGAGC
TTGTATATCCATTTTCGGATCTGATCAGCACGTGTTGACAATTAATCATCGGCATAGTATATCGGCATAG
TATAATACGACAAGGTGAGGAACTAAACCATGACCGAGTACAAGCCCACGGTGCGCCTCGCCACCCGCGA
CGACGTCCCCAGGGCCGTACGCACCCTCGCCGCCGCGTTCGCCGACTACCCCGCCACGCGCCACACCGTC
GATCCGGACCGCCACATCGAGCGGGTCACCGAGCTGCAAGAACTCTTCCTCACGCGCGTCGGGCTCGACA
TCGGCAAGGTGTGGGTCGCGGACGACGGCGCCGCGGTGGCGGTCTGGACCACGCCGGAGAGCGTCGAAGC
GGGGGCGGTGTTCGCCGAGATCGGCCCGCGCATGGCCGAGTTGAGCGGTTCCCGGCTGGCCGCGCAGCAA
CAGATGGAAGGCCTCCTGGCGCCGCACCGGCCCAAGGAGCCCGCGTGGTTCCTGGCCACCGTCGGCGTCT
CGCCCGACCACCAGGGCAAGGGTCTGGGCAGCGCCGTCGTGCTCCCCGGAGTGGAGGCGGCCGAGCGCGC
CGGGGTGCCCGCCTTCCTGGAGACATCCGCGCCCCGCAACCTCCCCTTCTACGAGCGGCTCGGCTTCACC
GTCACCGCCGACGTCGAGGTGCCCGAAGGACCGCGCACCTGGTGCATGACCCGCAAGCCCGGTGCCTGAC
ACGTGCTACGAGATTTCGATTCCACCGCCGCCTTCTATGAAAGGTTGGGCTTCGGAATCGTTTTCCGGGA
CGCCGGCTGGATGATCCTCCAGCGCGGGGATCTCATGCTGGAGTTCTTCGCCCACCCCAACTTGTTTATT
GCAGCTTATAATGGTTACAAATAAAGCAATAGCATCACAAATTTCACAAATAAAGCATTTTTTTCACTGC
ATTCTAGTTGTGGTTTGTCCAAACTCATCAATGTATCTTATCATGTCTGTATACCGTCGACCTCTAGCTA
GAGCTTGGCGTAATCATGGTCATTACCAATGCTTAATCAGTGAGGCACCTATCTCAGCGATCTGTCTATT
TCGTTCATCCATAGTTGCCTGACTCCCCGTCGTGTAGATAACTACGATACGGGAGGGCTTACCATCTGGC
CCCAGCGCTGCGATGATACCGCGAGAACCACGCTCACCGGCTCCGGATTTATCAGCAATAAACCAGCCAG
CCGGAAGGGCCGAGCGCAGAAGTGGTCCTGCAACTTTATCCGCCTCCATCCAGTCTATTAATTGTTGCCG
GGAAGCTAGAGTAAGTAGTTCGCCAGTTAATAGTTTGCGCAACGTTGTTGCCATCGCTACAGGCATCGTG
GTGTCACGCTCGTCGTTTGGTATGGCTTCATTCAGCTCCGGTTCCCAACGATCAAGGCGAGTTACATGAT
CCCCCATGTTGTGCAAAAAAGCGGTTAGCTCCTTCGGTCCTCCGATCGTTGTCAGAAGTAAGTTGGCCGC
AGTGTTATCACTCATGGTTATGGCAGCACTGCATAATTCTCTTACTGTCATGCCATCCGTAAGATGCTTT
TCTGTGACTGGTGAGTACTCAACCAAGTCATTCTGAGAATAGTGTATGCGGCGACCGAGTTGCTCTTGCC
CGGCGTCAATACGGGATAATACCGCGCCACATAGCAGAACTTTAAAAGTGCTCATCATTGGAAAACGTTC
TTCGGGGCGAAAACTCTCAAGGATCTTACCGCTGTTGAGATCCAGTTCGATGTAACCCACTCGTGCACCC
AACTGATCTTCAGCATCTTTTACTTTCACCAGCGTTTCTGGGTGAGCAAAAACAGGAAGGCAAAATGCCG
CAAAAAAGGGAATAAGGGCGACACGGAAATGTTGAATACTCATATTCTTCCTT
Features (pLannotate 1.2.2; 24 found; start..end, strand, type, name):
    119..143     -  CDS            KanR (fragment): aminoglycoside phosphotransferase; aph(3')-Ia; confers resistance to kanamycin
    254..842     +  rep_origin     ori: high-copy-number ColE1/pMB1/pBR322/pUC origin of replication
   1067..1084    +  terminator     rrnB T2 terminator (fragment): transcription terminator T2 from the E. coli rrnB gene
   1109..1128    -  CDS            lacZα (fragment): LacZα fragment of β-galactosidase; lacZ fragment
   1584..1600    +  protein_bind   lac operator: The lac repressor binds to the lac operator to inhibit transcription in E. coli. This inhibition can be relieved by adding lactose or isopropyl-β-D-thiogalactopyranoside (IPTG). lac repressor encoded by lacI
   1843..2146    +  enhancer       CMV enhancer: human cytomegalovirus immediate early enhancer
   2147..2350    +  promoter       CMV promoter: human cytomegalovirus (CMV) immediate early promoter
   2486..2529    +  intron         CMV intron (fragment): modified intron A from human cytomegalovirus
   2581..2599    +  promoter       SP6 promoter: promoter for bacteriophage SP6 RNA polymerase
   2603..2640    +  CDS            IgH signal sequence (fragment): signal sequence from the mouse immunoglobulin heavy chain variable region
   2746..3558    +  CDS            CRTAM (fragment): CRTAM_HUMAN - Experimental evidence at protein level: Swiss-Prot protein existence level 1. Mediates heterophilic cell-cell adhesion which regulates the activation, differentiation and tissue retention of various T-cell subsets (By similarity). Interaction with CADM1 promotes natural killer (NK) cell cytotoxicity and IFNG/interferon-gamma secretion by CD8+ T- cells in vitro as well as NK cell-mediated rejection of tumors expressing CADM1 in vivo (PubMed:15811952). Regulates CD8+ T-cell proliferation in response to T-cell receptor (TCR) activation (By similarity). Appears to be dispensable for
   3655..3834    +  CDS            Comp (fragment): COMP_RAT - Experimental evidence at protein level: Swiss-Prot protein existence level 1. May play a role in the structural integrity of cartilage via its interaction with other extracellular matrix proteins such as the collagens and fibronectin. Can mediate the interaction of chondrocytes with the cartilage extracellular matrix through interaction with cell surface integrin receptors. Could play a role in the pathogenesis of osteoarthritis. Potent suppressor of apoptosis in both primary chondrocytes and transformed cells. Suppresses apoptosis by blocking the activation of caspase-3 and by indu
   3822..5274    +  CDS            SEAP (fragment): secreted alkaline phosphatase from human placenta The natural enzyme has a C-terminal transmembrane sequence that is replaced by a GPI anchor.
   5299..5340    +  CDS            AviTag™ (fragment): peptide tag that allows for enzymatic biotinylation
   5344..5367    +  CDS            8xHis: 8xHis affinity tag
   5513..5624    +  polyA_signal   bGH poly(A) signal: bovine growth hormone polyadenylation signal
   5625..5733    +  rep_origin     f1 ori (fragment): f1 bacteriophage origin of replication; arrow indicates direction of (+) strand synthesis
   5747..6076    +  promoter       SV40 promoter: SV40 enhancer and early promoter
   6124..6171    +  promoter       EM7 promoter: synthetic bacterial promoter&nbsp
   6190..6789    +  CDS            PuroR (fragment): puromycin N-acetyltransferase; pac from Streptomyces; confers resistance to puromycin
   6799..6924    +  CDS            ble (fragment): BLE_KLEPN - Experimental evidence at protein level: Swiss-Prot protein existence level 1. Binding protein with a strong affinity to the bleomycin family of antibiotics. Binds to CL990; an antimitotic-antibiotic compound. From Klebsiella pneumoniae.
   6919..7040    +  polyA_signal   SV40 poly(A) signal: SV40 polyadenylation signal
   7093..7953    -  CDS            AmpR: β-lactamase; bla; confers resistance to ampicillin, carbenicillin, and related antibiotics
   7956..89      -  promoter       AmpR promoter (fragment) (across the origin): bla
