[The description below was written by a language model from this plasmid's Addgene catalogue record and pLannotate feature annotations shown in this document.]
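Description:
pD649-HAsp-CRTAM-COMP5AP-AviTag-9xHis is a mammalian expression plasmid built on the pD649 backbone for producing the extracellular domain of human CRTAM (CD355), an immunoglobulin-superfamily cell-surface adhesion receptor, as a secreted fusion protein. It is propagated in E. coli at high copy from a ColE1/pUC-type origin with ampicillin selection through the β-lactamase gene. The sequenced record is 7,963 nt, consistent with the stated backbone plus the roughly 810 bp insert. The depositor notes that some plasmids in this collection may carry an IS4-like transposase element upstream of the CMV promoter, though no such feature is annotated here.

Expression is driven by the CMV immediate-early enhancer and promoter, followed by a fragment of CMV intron A and an SP6 promoter that can serve for in vitro transcription or as a sequencing primer site. The open reading frame begins with a secretion signal: the plasmid name indicates an HA signal peptide, while the automated annotation matches a short fragment of an immunoglobulin heavy-chain signal sequence at that position. The CRTAM ectodomain, cloned between retained NotI and AscI sites, follows and is fused at its C terminus to the pentamerising coiled-coil region of rat cartilage oligomeric matrix protein and human placental alkaline phosphatase. After these come an AviTag for enzymatic biotinylation and a polyhistidine tag, named as 9xHis but annotated as 8xHis, with a bGH polyadenylation signal terminating the transcript. Pentamerisation raises binding avidity and the phosphatase gives an enzymatic readout, which suits the protein as a soluble probe in the kind of extracellular protein-protein interaction screening described in the associated IgSF interactome study. A separate SV40/EM7-driven cassette carries a puromycin resistance gene, followed by a short ble fragment and an SV40 poly(A) signal, offering potential selection in mammalian cells.
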