Addgene plasmid #157275: pD649-HAsp-CRTAM-COMP5AP-AviTag-9xHis
Purpose: Mammalian expression of cell-surface protein extracellular domain fused to COMP5AP-AviTag-9xHis. Protein is secreted from cells.
Depositing lab: Chris Garcia. Depositing organization: Stanford University. Publication: A Human IgSF Cell-Surface Interactome Reveals a Complex Network of Protein-Protein Interactions. Wojtowicz WM, Vielmetter J, Fernandes RA, Siepe DH, Eastman CL, Chisholm GB, Cox S, Klock H, Anderson PW, Rue SM, Miller JJ, Glaser SM, Bragstad ML, Vance J, Lam AW, Lesley SA, Zinn K, Garcia KC. Cell. 2020 Aug 20;182(4):1027-1043.e17. doi: 10.1016/j.cell.2020.07.025. PubMed 32822567.
Backbone
  Vector backbone: pD649
  Backbone size w/o insert (bp): 7153
  Vector type: Mammalian Expression
Growth in bacteria
  Bacterial resistance: Ampicillin, 100 μg/mL
  Growth temperature: 37°C
  Growth strain: DH5alpha
  Copy number: High Copy
Gene/Insert
  Gene/Insert name: CRTAM
  Species: H. sapiens (human)
  Insert size (bp): 810
  Entrez Gene: CRTAM (a.k.a. CD355)
  Promoter: CMV/SP6
  Tag / fusion protein: COMP5AP-AviTag-9xHis (C terminal on backbone)
  Cloning method: Restriction Enzyme; 5′ cloning site GCGGCCGC (not destroyed); 3′ cloning site GGCGCGCC (not destroyed)
  Sequencing primers: 5′ ATTTAGGTGACACTATAG; 3′ CGTCGCACTCCATCACGGTG
Resource information
  A portion of this plasmid was derived from a plasmid made by: synthesis by ThermoFisher
Terms and licenses: Academic/Nonprofit Terms; Industry Terms: Not Available to Industry
Depositor comments: Some plasmids in this collection may have an IS4-like element ISVsa5 family transposase upstream of the CMV promoter.
How to cite: pD649-HAsp-CRTAM-COMP5AP-AviTag-9xHis was a gift from Chris Garcia (Addgene plasmid # 157275 ; http://n2t.net/addgene:157275 ; RRID:Addgene_157275)
