>Addgene plasmid #157275 | pD649-HAsp-CRTAM-COMP5AP-AviTag-9xHis | depositor partial sequence | sequence record 303660 | insert (extracellular domain)
AGCCTGACAAATCACACCGAGACAATCACCGTGGAAGAGGGCCAGACACTGACCCTGAAATGCGTGACCA
GCCTGCGGAAGAATAGCAGCCTGCAGTGGCTGACCCCTAGCGGCTTCACCATCTTTCTGAACGAGTACCC
CGCTCTGAAGAACAGCAAGTACCAGCTGCTGCACCACAGCGCCAACCAGCTGAGCATCACCGTGCCTAAT
GTGACCCTGCAGGACGAGGGCGTGTACAAGTGTCTGCACTACAGCGACAGCGTGTCCACCAAAGAAGTGA
AAGTCATCGTCCTGGCCACACCTTTCAAGCCCATCCTGGAAGCCAGCGTGATCAGAAAGCAGAACGGCGA
GGAACACGTGGTGCTGATGTGCAGCACCATGAGAAGCAAGCCTCCACCTCAGATCACCTGGCTGCTGGGC
AATTCTATGGAAGTGTCCGGCGGCACCCTGCACGAGTTTGAGACAGACGGCAAGAAGTGCAACACCACCA
GCACACTGATCATCCACACCTACGGCAAAAACAGCACCGTGGACTGCATCATCCGGCACAGAGGACTGCA
GGGAAGAAAGCTGGTGGCCCCTTTCAGATTCGAGGACCTGGTCACCGATGAGGAAACAGCCTCTGACGCC
CTGGAACGGAATAGCCTGTCTAGTCAGGACCCTCAGCAGCCTACCAGCACAGTGTCTGTGACCGAGGATA
GCAGCACCAGCGAGATCGACAAAGAGGAAAAAGAGCAGACCACACAGGACCCCGATCTGACCACAGAGGC
CAATCCTCAGTATCTGGGCCTCGCCAGAAAGAAAAGCGGA
